Addgene plasmid #15940: pcDNA3-HtrA2-FLAG S400D
Depositing lab: L. Miguel Martins. Depositing organization: MRC Toxicology Unit. Publication: The mitochondrial protease HtrA2 is regulated by Parkinson's disease-associated kinase PINK1. Plun-Favreau H, Klupsch K, Moisoi N, Gandhi S, Kjaer S, Frith D, Harvey K, Deas E, Harvey RJ, McDonald N, Wood NW, Martins LM, Downward J. Nat Cell Biol. 2007 Nov;9(11):1243-52. doi: 10.1038/ncb1644. Epub 2007 Sep 30. PubMed 17906618.
Backbone
  Vector backbone: pcDNA3
  Backbone manufacturer: Invitrogen
  Backbone size w/o insert (bp): 5446
  Vector type: Mammalian Expression
  Selectable markers: Neomycin (select with G418)
Growth in bacteria
  Bacterial resistance: Ampicillin, 100 μg/mL
  Growth temperature: 37°C
  Growth strain: DH5alpha
  Copy number: Unknown
Gene/Insert
  Gene/Insert name: HtrA2 (alt names: Omi; PRSS25)
  Species: H. sapiens (human)
  Insert size (bp): 1750
  Mutation: S400D
  GenBank ID: NM_145074
  Entrez Gene: HTRA2 (a.k.a. MGCA8, OMI, PARK13, PRSS25)
  Tag / fusion protein: FLAG (C terminal on insert)
  Cloning method: Restriction Enzyme; 5′ cloning site KpnI (not destroyed); 3′ cloning site XhoI (not destroyed)
  Sequencing primers: 5′ CMV-Forward; 3′ BGH Reverse
Terms and licenses: Academic/Nonprofit Terms; Industry Terms: Not Available to Industry
Depositor comments: This construct was used in the experiments described in figure 5
How to cite: pcDNA3-HtrA2-FLAG S400D was a gift from L. Miguel Martins (Addgene plasmid # 15940 ; http://n2t.net/addgene:15940 ; RRID:Addgene_15940)
