[The description below was written by a language model from this plasmid's Addgene catalogue record.]
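Description:
pcDNA3-HtrA2-FLAG S400D is a mammalian expression plasmid built on the Invitrogen pcDNA3 backbone (about 5.4 kb without insert). It is propagated in E. coli under ampicillin selection, and it carries a neomycin resistance marker so that transfected mammalian cells can be selected with G418. The record gives no feature table and does not name the promoter explicitly. However, the listed CMV-Forward and BGH Reverse sequencing primers fit the standard pcDNA3 layout, in which the cloning site lies between the CMV immediate-early promoter and the bovine growth hormone polyadenylation signal.

The insert is an approximately 1.75 kb human HtrA2 cDNA (also called Omi or PRSS25; the gene is also known as PARK13), cloned between KpnI and XhoI sites that both remain intact. HtrA2 is a mitochondrial serine protease. This version carries a C-terminal FLAG epitope for detection or immunoprecipitation with anti-FLAG antibodies. It also carries the point mutation S400D, which replaces serine 400 with aspartate. Substituting an acidic residue for serine is a common way to mimic constitutive phosphorylation, although the record does not state this rationale.

The construct comes from a study of how the Parkinson's disease-associated kinase PINK1 regulates HtrA2, and the depositor notes that it was used in experiments in that publication. It suits transient or stable expression of tagged mutant HtrA2 in mammalian cells, for example to compare its activity or cellular effects with those of other HtrA2 variants.
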