>Addgene plasmid #15940 | pcDNA3-HtrA2-FLAG S400D | addgene partial sequence | sequence record 22314 | 15940 with BGHrev
TATAGAATAGGGCCCTCTAGATGCATGCTCGAGTCATTTGTCGTCATCGTCTTTGTAGTCTTCTGTGACC
TCAGGGGTCACATATAAGGTCAGTGTTTCTCGTCCCCGCCGGATCTGCACTGCCAACTGGGATTGGGTTC
GAACAGCTTCATAAACATCTTCAGCATTTTGTACCATCTGCTCCCCAATGGCCAAAATCACATCACCAGG
CCGCAGACCAGCCCGGTGTGCAGGGTCGCCCAGGATGACTTTATGGATGAGTACACCATGCTGAACATCG
GGAAAGCTTGGTTCTCGAAGCTGTAGTTCAGCAAGGATGCTGGGACTCAGGGTCAGCATCATCACCCCAA
TGTAGCGCCGCTGGGACCCACTGATTCCGGAGGAGGAATTCTTCTTTTCCCCACGATGCAGAAACTCTCG
AAGACGATCAGAAGGGATGGCAAAGGAGATTCCAGCTGTGACCTTCATGGTGTTCACTCCAATCACCTCC
CCATCCAGGTTAACCAGGGGACCTCCAGAGTTTCCAAAATCAATAGCTGCATCAGTTTGAATGTATTCCA
CATTGGTTTGGGGGAGTCCCAGGTCTCTGGCTGGACGCTGAGCAGAGCTAACAATGCCGGATGTGATCGT
GTTCTGCAGTGCAAAGGGACTTCCCATGGCAACAACAAACTCCCCTTGCCGGACATCAGCTGAGCGTC
